Addgene plasmid #148367: pnYC-NpH-CeeIF4E3_1-215opt_AB
Purpose: Bacterial Expression of CeeIF4E3_1-215
Depositing lab: Elisa Izaurralde. Depositing organization: Max Planck Institute for Developmental Biology. Publication: Mextli proteins use both canonical bipartite and novel tripartite binding modes to form eIF4E complexes that display differential sensitivity to 4E-BP regulation. Peter D, Weber R, Kone C, Chung MY, Ebertsch L, Truffault V, Weichenrieder O, Igreja C, Izaurralde E. Genes Dev. 2015 Sep 1;29(17):1835-49. doi: 10.1101/gad.269068.115. Epub 2015 Aug 20. PubMed 26294658.
Backbone
  Vector backbone: Unknown
  Vector type: Bacterial Expression
Growth in bacteria
  Bacterial resistance: Chloramphenicol, 25 μg/mL
  Growth temperature: 37°C
  Growth strain: DH5alpha
  Copy number: Low Copy
Gene/Insert
  Gene/Insert name: CeeIF4E3_1-215
  Species: C. elegans (nematode)
  Cloning method: Unknown
Terms and licenses: Academic/Nonprofit Terms; Industry Terms: Not Available to Industry
Depositor comments: Geneart clone of Ce eIF4E3, codon optimized for Expression in E.coli. (sequence according to Uniprot.: O61955) Plasmids from this collection were made available to the research community and donated after the lab closed. Please note that the sequence provided by the depositing laboratory may be theoretical/predicted or based on Sanger sequencing results. There may be discrepancies between sequencing results obtained by Addgene and the depositor sequence. If an Addgene verified sequence is not available, please contact before placing your order to request that our lab fully sequence the plasmid.
How to cite: pnYC-NpH-CeeIF4E3_1-215opt_AB was a gift from Elisa Izaurralde (Addgene plasmid # 148367 ; http://n2t.net/addgene:148367 ; RRID:Addgene_148367)
