[The description below was written by a language model from this plasmid's Addgene catalogue record and pLannotate feature annotations shown in this document.]
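Description:
pnYC-NpH-CeeIF4E3_1-215opt_AB is a 5,081 bp bacterial expression plasmid for producing residues 1–215 of Caenorhabditis elegans eIF4E-3 (ife-3), one of the nematode's mRNA cap-binding translation initiation factors. The catalogue entry lists the backbone as unknown. The annotated features, however, show a p15A origin of replication, a chloramphenicol acetyltransferase gene under its own cat promoter, and scattered tetracycline-resistance gene fragments with a tet promoter, an arrangement reminiscent of pACYC-type vectors. The TcR gene is interrupted by the expression cassette and should not be regarded as a functional marker, so selection is by chloramphenicol. The plasmid is recorded as low copy. Because p15A is compatible with ColE1-type origins, the plasmid can coexist in one E. coli cell with a second expression vector.

The expression cassette consists of a T7 promoter followed by a lac operator, the phage T7 gene 10 ribosome binding site, the coding region and a T7 terminator. Transcription therefore requires a host that supplies T7 RNA polymerase and can be induced with IPTG. The insert is a synthetic clone, codon-optimised for E. coli. A short match to a His/TEV-type composite tag lies just upstream of it, and together with "NpH" in the name this suggests an N-terminal histidine tag. The record does not spell out the tag or any cleavage site. Small hits to SET1, resD, IS1 and the RSF origin appear to be vector remnants or partial matches.

The plasmid is intended for recombinant production of the eIF4E-3 protein. The associated study examined how Mextli proteins bind eIF4E and how sensitive the resulting complexes are to 4E-BP regulation. The depositor sequence may be theoretical or only partly verified.
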