Features (pLannotate 1.2.2; 18 found; start..end, strand, type, name):
    739..834     -  CDS            resD (fragment): REDF_ECOLI - Also known as D. Protein inferred from homology: Swiss-Prot protein existence level 3. Acts as a repressor of transcription and as a site-specific resolvase that cleaves at the RfsF site. From Escherichia coli (strain K12).
    824..881     +  CDS            TcR (fragment): tetracycline efflux protein; tet; confers resistance to tetracycline
    878..971     -  CDS            TcR (fragment): tetracycline efflux protein; tet; confers resistance to tetracycline
   1475..2375    -  CDS            TcR (fragment): tetracycline efflux protein; tet; confers resistance to tetracycline
   2402..2420    +  promoter       T7 promoter: promoter for bacteriophage T7 RNA polymerase
   2421..2445    +  protein_bind   lac operator: The lac repressor binds to the lac operator to inhibit transcription in E. coli. This inhibition can be relieved by adding lactose or isopropyl-β-D-thiogalactopyranoside (IPTG). lac repressor encoded by lacI
   2460..2482    +  RBS            RBS: efficient ribosome binding site from bacteriophage T7 gene 10 (Olins and Rangwala, 1989)
   2501..2517    +  CDS            capTEV™ (fragment): composite tag for in vivo biotinylation, TEV protease cleavage, and 6xHis tagging
   2567..3211    +  CDS            ife-3 (fragment): IF4E3_CAEEL - Experimental evidence at protein level: Swiss-Prot protein existence level 1. Recognizes and binds the 7-methylguanosine-containing mRNA cap during an early step in the initiation of protein synthesis and facilitates ribosome binding by inducing the unwinding of the mRNAs secondary structures. All 5 eIF4E proteins bind monomethyl cap structures. Only ife-1, ife-2 and ife-5 bind trimethyl cap structures which result from trans-splicing. Translation of trimethyl cap structure mRNAs may be regulated by intracellular redox state; disulfide bonds change the width and depth of the cap-
   3270..3319    +  CDS            SET1 (fragment): solubility-enhancement tag derived from T7 phage gene 10B
   3327..3374    +  terminator     T7 terminator: transcription terminator for bacteriophage T7 RNA polymerase
   3397..3501    -  CDS            TcR (fragment): tetracycline efflux protein; tet; confers resistance to tetracycline
   3549..3577    -  promoter       tet promoter: E. coli promoter for tetracycline efflux protein gene
   3689..4234    +  rep_origin     p15A ori: Plasmids containing the medium-copy-number p15A origin of replication can be propagated in E. coli cells that contain a second plasmid with the ColE1 origin.
   4322..4377    +  rep_origin     RSF ori (fragment): Plasmids containing the RSF 1030 origin of replication can be propagated in E. coli cells that contain additional plasmids with compatible origins.
   4496..4639    -  mobile_element IS1 (fragment): prokaryotic transposable element IS1
   4760..4862    +  promoter       cat promoter: promoter of the E. coli cat gene encoding chloramphenicol acetyltransferase
   4863..441     +  CDS            CmR (across the origin): chloramphenicol acetyltransferase; cat; confers resistance to chloramphenicol
>Addgene plasmid #148367 | pnYC-NpH-CeeIF4E3_1-215opt_AB | depositor full sequence | sequence record 290815 | Full Sequence
GGTATGGCAATGAAAGACGGTGAGCTGGTGATATGGGATAGTGTTCACCCTTGTTACACCGTTTTCCATG
AGCAAACTGAAACGTTTTCATCGCTCTGGAGTGAATACCACGACGATTTCCGGCAGTTTCTACACATATA
TTCGCAAGATGTGGCGTGTTACGGTGAAAACCTGGCCTATTTCCCTAAAGGGTTTATTGAGAATATGTTT
TTCGTCTCAGCCAATCCCTGGGTGAGTTTCACCAGTTTTGATTTAAACGTGGCCAATATGGACAACTTCT
TCGCCCCCGTTTTCACCATGGGCAAATATTATACGCAAGGCGACAAGGTGCTGATGCCGCTGGCGATTCA
GGTTCATCATGCCGTCTGTGATGGCTTCCATGTCGGCAGAATGCTTAATGAATTACAACAGTACTGCGAT
GAGTGGCAGGGCGGGGCGTAATTTTTTTAAGGCAGTTATTGGTGCCCTTAAACGCCTGGTGCTACGCCTG
AATAAGTGATAATAAGCGGATGAATGGCAGAAATTCGAAAGCAAATTCGACCCGGTCGTCGGTTCAGGGC
AGGGTCGTTAAATAGCCGCTTATGTCTATTGCTGGTTTACCGGTTTATTGACTACCGGAAGCAGTGTGAC
CGTGTGCTTCTCAAATGCCTGAGGCCAGTTTGCTCAGGCTCTCCCCGTGGAGGTAATAATTGACGATATG
ATCATTTATTCTGCCTCCCAGAGCCTGATAAAAACGGTTAGCGCTTCGTTAATACAGATGTAGGTGTTCC
ACAGGGTAGCCAGCAGCATCCTGCGATGCAGATCCGGAACATAATGGTGCAGGGCGCTTGTTTCGGCGTG
GGTATGGTGGCAGGCCCCGTGGCCGGGGGACTGTTGGGCGCTGCCGGCACCTGTCCTACGAGTTGCATGA
TAAAGAAGACAGTCATAAGTGCGGCGACGATAGTCATGCCCCGCGCCCACCGGAAGGAGCTACCGGACAG
CGGTGCGGACTGTTGTAACTCAGAATAAGAAATGAGGCCGCTCATGGCGTTGACTCTCAGTCATAGTATC
GTGGTATCACCGGTTGGTTCCACTCTCTGTTGCGGGCAACTTCAGCAGCACGTAGGGGACTTCCGCGTTT
CCAGACTTTACGAAACACGGAAACCGAAGACCATTCATGTTGTTGCTCAGGTCGCAGACGTTTTGCAGCA
GCAGTCGCTTCACGTTCGCTCGCGTATCGGTGATTCATTCTGCTAACCAGTAAGGCAACCCCGCCAGCCT
AGCCGGGTCCTCAACGACAGGAGCACGATCATGCGCACCCGTGGCCAGGACCCAACGCTGCCCGAGATGC
GCCGCGTGCGGCTGCTGGAGATGGCGGACGCGATGGATATGTTCTGCCAAGGGTTGGTTTGCGCATTCAC
AGTTCTCCGCAAGAATTGATTGGCTCCAATTCTTGGAGTGGTGAATCCGTTAGCGAGGTGCCGCCGGCTT
CCATTCAGGTCGAGGTGGCCCGGCTCCATGCACCGCGACGCAACGCGGGGAGGCAGACAAGGTATAGGGC
GGCGCCTACAATCCATGCCAACCCGTTCCATGTGCTCGCCGAGGCGGCATAAATCGCCGTGACGATCAGC
GGTCCAGTGATCGAAGTTAGGCTGGTAAGAGCCGCGAGCGATCCTTGAAGCTGTCCCTGATGGTCGTCAT
CTACCTGCCTGGACAGCATGGCCTGCAACGCGGGCATCCCGATGCCGCCGGAAGCGAGAAGAATCATAAT
GGGGAAGGCCATCCAGCCTCGCGTCGCGAACGCCAGCAAGACGTAGCCCAGCGCGTCGGCCGCCATGCCG
GCGATAATGGCCTGCTTCTCGCCGAAACGTTTGGTGGCGGGACCAGTGACGAAGGCTTGAGCGAGGGCGT
GCAAGATTCCGAATACCGCAAGCGACAGGCCGATCATCGTCGCGCTCCAGCGAAAGCGGTCCTCGCCGAA
AATGACCCAGAGCGCTGCCGGCACCTGTCCTACGAGTTGCATGATAAAGAAGACAGTCATAAGTGCGGCG
ACGATAGTCATGCCCCGCGCCCACCGGAAGGAGCTGACTGGGTTGAAGGCTCTCAAGGGCATCGGTCGAC
GCTCTCCCTTATGCGACTCCTGCATTAGGAAGCAGCCCAGTAGTAGGTTGAGGCCGTTGAGCACCGCCGC
CGCAAGGAATGGTGCATGCAAGGAGATGGCGCCCAACAGTCCCCCGGCCACGGGGCCTGCCACCATACCC
ACGCCGAAACAAGCGCTCATGAGCCCGAAGTGGCGAGCCCGATCTTCCCCATCGGTGATGTCGGCGATAT
AGGCGCCAGCAACCGCACCTGTGGCGCCGGTGATGCCGGCCACGATGCGTCCGGCGTAGAGGATCAGACT
AAGATCTCGATCCCGCGAAATTAATACGACTCACTATAGGGGAATTGTGAGCGGATAACAATTCCCCACT
AGTAATAATTTTGTTTAACTTTAAGAAGGAGATATACCATGGGCAGCAGCCATCATCATCATCATCACAG
CAGCGGTACCGGCAGCGGCCTGGAAGTTCTGTTCCAGGGGCCCCATATGAGCACCAGCGTTGCAGAAAAC
AAAGCACTGAGCGCAAGCGGTGATGTTAATGCAAGTGATGCAAGCGTTCCGCCTGAACTGCTGACCCGTC
ATCCGCTGCAGAATCGTTGGGCACTGTGGTATCTGAAAGCAGATCGTAATAAAGAATGGGAGGATTGCCT
GAAAATGGTGAGCCTGTTTGATACCGTTGAAGATTTTTGGAGCCTGTATAACCATATTCAGAGTGCCGGT
GGTCTGAATTGGGGTAGCGATTATTACCTGTTTAAAGAAGGCATTAAACCGATGTGGGAAGATGTGAATA
ATGTTCAGGGTGGTCGTTGGCTGGTTGTTGTTGATAAACAGAAACTGCAGCGTCGTACCCAGCTGCTGGA
TCATTATTGGCTGGAACTGCTGATGGCCATTGTTGGTGAACAGTTTGATGAATATGGCGATTACATTTGT
GGTGCCGTTGTTAATGTTCGTCAGAAAGGTGATAAAGTTAGCCTGTGGACCCGTGATGCAACACGTGATG
ATGTGAATCTGCGTATTGGTCAGGTTCTGAAACAAAAACTGAGCATTCCGGATACCGAAATTCTGCGTTA
TGAAGTGCATAAAGATAGCAGCGCACGTACCAGCAGCACCGTTAAACCGCGTATTTGTCTGTAACTCGAG
CTTAAGCAATTGGGATCCTAATAGTCTAGAGCTAGCCCTAGGAGATCCGGCTGCTAACAAAGCCCGAAAG
GAAGCTGAGTTGGCTGCTGCCACCGCTGAGCAATAACTAGCATAACCCCTTGGGGCCTCTAAACGGGTCT
TGAGGGGTTTTTTGCTGAAAGGAGGAACTATATCCGGATATCCCGCAAGAGGCCCGGCAGTACCGGCATA
ACCAAGCCTATGCCTACAGCATCCAGGGTGACGGTGCCGAGGATGACGATGAGCGCATTGTTAGATTTCA
TACACGGTGCCTGACTGCGTTAGCAATTTAACTGTGATAAACTACCGCATTAAAGCTTATCGATGATAAG
CTGTCAAACATGAGAATTACAACTTATATCGTATGGGGCTGACTTCAGGTGCTACATTTGAAGAGATAAA
TTGCACTGAAATCAAGAAATATTTTATCTGATTAATAAGATGATCTTCTTGAGATCGTTTTGGTCTGCGC
GTAATCTCTTGCTCTGAAAACGAAAAAACCGCCTTGCAGGGCGGTTTTTCGAAGGTTCTCTGAGCTACCA
ACTCTTTGAACCGAGGTAACTGGCTTGGAGGAGCGCAGTCACCAAAACTTGTCCTTTCAGTTTAGCCTTA
ACCGGCGCATGACTTCAAGACTAACTCCTCTAAATCAATTACCAGTGGCTGCTGCCAGTGGTGCTTTTGC
ATGTCTTTCCGGGTTGGACTCAAGACGATAGTTACCGGATAAGGCGCAGCGGTCGGACTGAACGGGGGGT
TCGTGCATACAGTCCAGCTTGGAGCGAACTGCCTACCCGGAACTGAGTGTCAGGCGTGGAATGAGACAAA
CGCGGCCATAACAGCGGAATGACACCGGTAAACCGAAAGGCAGGAACAGGAGAGCGCACGAGGGAGCCGC
CAGGGGGAAACGCCTGGTATCTTTATAGTCCTGTCGGGTTTCGCCACCACTGATTTGAGCGTCAGATTTC
GTGATGCTTGTCAGGGGGGCGGAGCCTATGGAAAAACGGCTTTGCCGCGGCCCTCTCACTTCCCTGTTAA
GTATCTTCCTGGCATCTTCCAGGAAATCTCCGCCCCGTTCGTAAGCCATTTCCGCTCGCCGCAGTCGAAC
GACCGAGCGTAGCGAGTCAGTGAGCGAGGAAGCGGAATATATCCTGTATCACATATTCTGCTGACGCACC
GGTGCAGCCTTTTTTCTCCTGCCACATGAAGCACTTCACTGACACCCTCATCAGTGCCAACATAGTAAGC
CAGTATACACTCCCCTAGCGCTGATGTCCGGCGGTGCTTTTGCCGTTACGCACCACCCCGTCAGTAGCTG
AACAGGAGGGACAGCTGATAGAAACAGAAGCCACTGGAGCACCTCAAAAACACCATCATACACTAAATCA
GTAAGTTGGCAGCATCACCCGACGCACTTTGCGCCGAATAAATACCTGTGACGGAAGATCACTTCGCAGA
ATAAATAAATCCTGGTGTCCCTGTTGATACCGGGAAGCCCTGGGCCAACTTTTGGCGAAAATGAGACGTT
GATCGGCACGTAAGAGGTTCCAACTTTCACCATAATGAAATAAGATCACTACCGGGCGTATTTTTTGAGT
TATCGAGATTTTCAGGAGCTAAGGAAGCTAAAATGGAGAAAAAAATCACTGGATATACCACCGTTGATAT
ATCCCAATGGCATCGTAAAGAACATTTTGAGGCATTTCAGTCAGTTGCTCAATGTACCTATAACCAGACC
GTTCAGCTGGATATTACGGCCTTTTTAAAGACCGTAAAGAAAAATAAGCACAAGTTTTATCCGGCCTTTA
TTCACATTCTTGCCCGCCTGATGAATGCTCATCCGGAATTC
